Addgene plasmid #187254: pLL5.0 shCavin1KDR-EGFP
Purpose: Lentiviral expression of shRNA targeting Cavin1 + reconstitution of mouse Cavin1 (Cavin1 rescue)
Depositing lab: Alpha Yap. Depositing organization: University of Queensland, Institute for Molecular Bioscience. Publication: Caveolae Control Contractile Tension for Epithelia to Eliminate Tumor Cells. Teo JL, Gomez GA, Weeratunga S, Davies EM, Noordstra I, Budnar S, Katsuno-Kambe H, McGrath MJ, Verma S, Tomatis V, Acharya BR, Balasubramaniam L, Templin RM, McMahon KA, Lee YS, Ju RJ, Stebhens SJ, Ladoux B, Mitchell CA, Collins BM, Parton RG, Yap AS. Dev Cell. 2020 Jul 6;54(1):75-91.e7. doi: 10.1016/j.devcel.2020.05.002. Epub 2020 Jun 1. PubMed 32485139.
Backbone
  Vector backbone: pLL5.0
  Backbone size w/o insert (bp): 7569
  Vector type: Lentiviral
Growth in bacteria
  Bacterial resistance: Ampicillin, 100 μg/mL
  Growth temperature: 37°C
  Growth strain: NEB Stable
  Copy number: High Copy
Gene/Insert
  Gene/Insert name: ShRNA for Cavin1
  gRNA/shRNA sequence: TGAGCAGCCGGACCAATAA
  Species: M. musculus (mouse)
  Insert size (bp): 1252
  Entrez Gene: Cavin1 (a.k.a. 2310075E07Rik, Cav-p60, Cavin, Ptrf)
  Promoter: U6, 5'LTR
  Tag / fusion protein: EGFP (C terminal on insert)
  Cloning method: Restriction Enzyme; 5′ cloning site EcoR1 (not destroyed); 3′ cloning site BamH1 (not destroyed)
  Sequencing primers: 5′ mU6 Forward Primer; 3′ EGFP Reverse primer
Resource information
  A portion of this plasmid was derived from a plasmid made by: Plasmid made by Jessica Teo
Terms and licenses: Academic/Nonprofit Terms; Industry Terms: Not Available to Industry
Depositor comments: Rescue with reconstituted mouse Cavin1
How to cite: pLL5.0 shCavin1KDR-EGFP was a gift from Alpha Yap (Addgene plasmid # 187254 ; http://n2t.net/addgene:187254 ; RRID:Addgene_187254)
