[The description below was written by a language model from this plasmid's Addgene catalogue record and pLannotate feature annotations shown in this document.]
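Description:
pLL5.0 shCavin1KDR-EGFP is a lentiviral knockdown-and-rescue vector built on the pLL5.0 backbone. It silences endogenous Cavin1 (also called Ptrf) while re-expressing a fluorescently tagged mouse Cavin1 from the same provirus. It is propagated in E. coli using a high-copy ColE1/pUC-type origin and an ampicillin resistance gene. The viral framework is HIV-1 based: a CMV enhancer/promoter is fused to a truncated 5' LTR to drive genomic RNA production in packaging cells. This is followed by the Ψ packaging signal with a gag fragment, the Rev response element for nuclear export, the cPPT/CTS, a WPRE to enhance transcript expression, and a truncated 3' LTR.

The payload consists of two expression units. A mouse U6 RNA polymerase III promoter drives the shRNA against Cavin1. Downstream, an internal 5' LTR from murine embryonic stem cell virus acts as a Pol II promoter for an EGFP–Cavin1 fusion. The catalogue entry describes EGFP as a C-terminal tag. The feature table, however, places the EGFP coding sequence directly upstream of the mouse Cavin1 ORF, separated only by a short polylinker fragment, which suggests the tag sits at the N-terminus of Cavin1. The LTR-driven fusion cassette is flanked by two loxP sites in the same orientation, so Cre recombinase could in principle excise it and leave only the shRNA unit.

The record lists mouse as the species for the insert and does not state which species' transcript the shRNA targets, nor how the rescue cDNA escapes silencing. The construct serves as the rescue control in Cavin1 depletion experiments, and the associated work concerns caveolae and epithelial contractile tension.
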