Features (pLannotate 1.2.2; 26 found; start..end, strand, type, name):
     24..76      -  misc_feature   bom (fragment): basis of mobility region from pBR322
    231..610     +  enhancer       CMV enhancer: human cytomegalovirus immediate early enhancer
    611..810     +  promoter       CMV promoter: human cytomegalovirus (CMV) immediate early promoter
    828..1008    +  LTR            5' LTR (truncated): truncated 5' long terminal repeat (LTR) from HIV-1
   1055..1180    +  misc_feature   HIV-1 Ψ: packaging signal of human immunodeficiency virus type 1
   1164..1502    +  CDS            HIV-1 gag (fragment): gag protein from human immunodeficiency virus 1; gag
   1677..1910    +  misc_feature   RRE: The Rev response element (RRE) of HIV-1 allows for Rev-dependent mRNA export from the nucleus to the cytoplasm.
   2287..2387    +  CDS            Rev (fragment): human immunodeficiency virus 1 (HIV-1) Rev protein; rev; enhances nuclear export of unspliced and incompletely spliced viral mRNAs
   2437..2554    +  misc_feature   cPPT/CTS: central polypurine tract and central termination sequence of HIV-1
   2609..2921    +  promoter       U6 promoter: RNA polymerase III promoter for mouse U6 snRNA (Das et al., 1988)
   2976..3001    -  misc_feature   MCS (fragment): pBluescript multiple cloning site
   3036..3069    +  protein_bind   loxP: Cre-mediated recombination occurs in the 8-bp core sequence (GCATACAT). Cre recombinase
   3098..3611    +  LTR            5' LTR: 5' long terminal repeat from murine embryonic stem cell virus
   3611..3649    +  misc_feature   MCS (fragment): multiple cloning site
   3663..4379    +  CDS            EGFP: EGFP is a basic (constitutively fluorescent) green fluorescent protein published in 1996, derived from Aequorea victoria. It is reported to be a rapidly-maturing weak dimer with moderate acid sensitivity.
   4380..4415    +  misc_feature   MCS (fragment): multiple cloning site
   4416..5591    +  CDS            Cavin1: CAVN1_MOUSE - Also known as Ptrf From Mus musculus (Mouse).
   5633..5666    +  protein_bind   loxP: Cre-mediated recombination occurs in the 8-bp core sequence (GCATACAT). Cre recombinase
   5699..5722    +  misc_feature   MCS (fragment): pBluescript multiple cloning site
   5722..6308    +  misc_feature   WPRE: woodchuck hepatitis virus posttranscriptional regulatory element
   6309..6328    +  misc_feature   MCS (fragment): pBluescript multiple cloning site
   6330..6830    +  CDS            nef (fragment): NEF_HV1LA - Experimental evidence at protein level: Swiss-Prot protein existence level 1. Extracellular Nef protein targets CD4(+) T-lymphocytes for apoptosis by interacting with CXCR4 surface receptors. From Human immunodeficiency virus type 1 group M subtype B (isolate Lai) (HIV-1).
   6837..7017    +  LTR            5' LTR (truncated): truncated 5' long terminal repeat (LTR) from HIV-1
   7079..7667    -  rep_origin     ori: high-copy-number ColE1/pMB1/pBR322/pUC origin of replication
   7838..8698    -  CDS            AmpR: β-lactamase; bla; confers resistance to ampicillin, carbenicillin, and related antibiotics
   8699..8803    -  promoter       AmpR promoter: bla
>Addgene plasmid #187254 | pLL5.0 shCavin1KDR-EGFP | addgene full sequence | sequence record 433887 | Addgene NGS Result
GATCGGGAGATCTCCCGATCCCCTATGGTGCACTCTCAGTACAATCTGCTCTGATGCCGCATAGTTAAGC
CAGTATCTGCTCCCTGCTTGTGTGTTGGAGGTCGCTGAGTAGTGCGCGAGCAAAATTTAAGCTACAACAA
GGCAAGGCTTGACCGACAATTGCATGAAGAATCTGCTTAGGGTTAGGCGTTTTGCGCTGCTTCGCGATGT
ACGGGCCAGATATACGCGTTGACATTGATTATTGACTAGTTATTAATAGTAATCAATTACGGGGTCATTA
GTTCATAGCCCATATATGGAGTTCCGCGTTACATAACTTACGGTAAATGGCCCGCCTGGCTGACCGCCCA
ACGACCCCCGCCCATTGACGTCAATAATGACGTATGTTCCCATAGTAACGCCAATAGGGACTTTCCATTG
ACGTCAATGGGTGGAGTATTTACGGTAAACTGCCCACTTGGCAGTACATCAAGTGTATCATATGCCAAGT
ACGCCCCCTATTGACGTCAATGACGGTAAATGGCCCGCCTGGCATTATGCCCAGTACATGACCTTATGGG
ACTTTCCTACTTGGCAGTACATCTACGTATTAGTCATCGCTATTACCATGGTGATGCGGTTTTGGCAGTA
CATCAATGGGCGTGGATAGCGGTTTGACTCACGGGGATTTCCAAGTCTCCACCCCATTGACGTCAATGGG
AGTTTGTTTTGGCACCAAAATCAACGGGACTTTCCAAAATGTCGTAACAACTCCGCCCCATTGACGCAAA
TGGGCGGTAGGCGTGTACGGTGGGAGGTCTATATAAGCAGCGCGTTTTGCCTGTACTGGGTCTCTCTGGT
TAGACCAGATCTGAGCCTGGGAGCTCTCTGGCTAACTAGGGAACCCACTGCTTAAGCCTCAATAAAGCTT
GCCTTGAGTGCTTCAAGTAGTGTGTGCCCGTCTGTTGTGTGACTCTGGTAACTAGAGATCCCTCAGACCC
TTTTAGTCAGTGTGGAAAATCTCTAGCAGTGGCGCCCGAACAGGGACTTGAAAGCGAAAGGGAAACCAGA
GGAGCTCTCTCGACGCAGGACTCGGCTTGCTGAAGCGCGCACGGCAAGAGGCGAGGGGCGGCGACTGGTG
AGTACGCCAAAAATTTTGACTAGCGGAGGCTAGAAGGAGAGAGATGGGTGCGAGAGCGTCAGTATTAAGC
GGGGGAGAATTAGATCGCGATGGGAAAAAATTCGGTTAAGGCCAGGGGGAAAGAAAAAATATAAATTAAA
ACATATAGTATGGGCAAGCAGGGAGCTAGAACGATTCGCAGTTAATCCTGGCCTGTTAGAAACATCAGAA
GGCTGTAGACAAATACTGGGACAGCTACAACCATCCCTTCAGACAGGATCAGAAGAACTTAGATCATTAT
ATAATACAGTAGCAACCCTCTATTGTGTGCATCAAAGGATAGAGATAAAAGACACCAAGGAAGCTTTAGA
CAAGATAGAGGAAGAGCAAAACAAAAGTAAGACCACCGCACAGCAAGCGGCCGGCCGCTGATCTTCAGAC
CTGGAGGAGGAGATATGAGGGACAATTGGAGAAGTGAATTATATAAATATAAAGTAGTAAAAATTGAACC
ATTAGGAGTAGCACCCACCAAGGCAAAGAGAAGAGTGGTGCAGAGAGAAAAAAGAGCAGTGGGAATAGGA
GCTTTGTTCCTTGGGTTCTTGGGAGCAGCAGGAAGCACTATGGGCGCAGCGTCAATGACGCTGACGGTAC
AGGCCAGACAATTATTGTCTGGTATAGTGCAGCAGCAGAACAATTTGCTGAGGGCTATTGAGGCGCAACA
GCATCTGTTGCAACTCACAGTCTGGGGCATCAAGCAGCTCCAGGCAAGAATCCTGGCTGTGGAAAGATAC
CTAAAGGATCAACAGCTCCTGGGGATTTGGGGTTGCTCTGGAAAACTCATTTGCACCACTGCTGTGCCTT
GGAATGCTAGTTGGAGTAATAAATCTCTGGAACAGATTTGGAATCACACGACCTGGATGGAGTGGGACAG
AGAAATTAACAATTACACAAGCTTAATACACTCCTTAATTGAAGAATCGCAAAACCAGCAAGAAAAGAAT
GAACAAGAATTATTGGAATTAGATAAATGGGCAAGTTTGTGGAATTGGTTTAACATAACAAATTGGCTGT
GGTATATAAAATTATTCATAATGATAGTAGGAGGCTTGGTAGGTTTAAGAATAGTTTTTGCTGTACTTTC
TATAGTGAATAGAGTTAGGCAGGGATATTCACCATTATCGTTTCAGACCCACCTCCCAACCCCGAGGGGA
CCCGACAGGCCCGAAGGAATAGAAGAAGAAGGTGGAGAGAGAGACAGAGACAGATCCATTCGATTAGTGA
ACGGATCGGCACTGCGTGCGCCAATTCTGCAGACAAATGGCAGTATTCATCCACAATTTTAAAAGAAAAG
GGGGGATTGGGGGGTACAGTGCAGGGGAAAGAATAGTAGACATAATAGCAACAGACATACAAACTAAAGA
ATTACAAAAACAAATTACAAAAATTCAAAATTTTCGGGTTTATTACAGGGACAGCAGAGATCCAGTTTGG
TTAGTACCGCGCTCTAGAGATCCGACGCGCCATCTCTAGGCCCGCGCCGGCCCCCTCGCACAGACTTGTG
GGAGAAGCTCGGCTACTCCCCTGCCCCGGTTAATTTGCATATAATATTTCCTAGTAACTATAGAGGCTTA
ATGTGCGATAAAAGACAGATAATCTGTTCTTTTTAATACTAGCTACATTTTACATGATAGGCTTGGATTT
CTATAAGAGATACAAATACTAAATTATTATTTTAAAAAACAGCACAAAAGGAAACTCACCCTAACTGTAA
AGTAATTGTGTGTTTTGAGACTATAAATATCCCTTGGAGAAAAGCCTTGTTTTGAGCAGCCGGACCAATA
ATTCAAGAGATTATTGGTCCGGCTGCTCATTTTTTCTCGAGGTCGACGGTATCGATAAGCTCGCTTCACG
AGATTCCAGCAGGTCGAGGGACCTAATAACTTCGTATAGCATACATTATACGAAGTTATATTAAGGGTTC
CAAGCTTAAGCGGCCGCTGAAAGACCCCACCTGTAGGTTTGGCAAGCTAGCTTAAGTAACGCCATTTTGC
AAGGCATGGAAAATACATAACTGAGAATAGAGAAGTTCAGATCAAGGTTAGGAACAGAGAGACAGCAGAA
TATGGGCCAAACAGGATATCTGTGGTAAGCAGTTCCTGCCCCGGCTCAGGGCCAAGAACAGATGGTCCCC
AGATGCGGTCCCGCCCTCAGCAGTTTCTAGAGAACCATCAGATGTTTCCAGGGTGCCCCAAGGACCTGAA
ATGACCCTGTGCCTTATTTGAACTAACCAATCAGTTCGCTTCTCGCTTCTGTTCGCGCGCTTCTGCTCCC
CGAGCTCAATAAAAGAGCCCACAACCCCTCACTCGGCGCGCCAGTCCTCCGATAGACTGCGTCGCCCGGG
TACCCGTATTCCCAATAAAGCCTCTTGCTGTTTGCATCCGAATCGTGGACTCGCTGATCCTTGGGAGGGT
CTCCTCAGATTGATTGACTGCCCACCTCGGGGGTCTTTCATCGAATTCTGCAGTCGACGGTACCGCGGGC
CCGGGATCCACCGGTCGCCACCATGGTGAGCAAGGGCGAGGAGCTGTTCACCGGGGTGGTGCCCATCCTG
GTCGAGCTGGACGGCGACGTAAACGGCCACAAGTTCAGCGTGTCCGGCGAGGGCGAGGGCGATGCCACCT
ACGGCAAGCTGACCCTGAAGTTCATCTGCACCACCGGCAAGCTGCCCGTGCCCTGGCCCACCCTCGTGAC
CACCCTGACCTACGGCGTGCAGTGCTTCAGCCGCTACCCCGACCACATGAAGCAGCACGACTTCTTCAAG
TCCGCCATGCCCGAAGGCTACGTCCAGGAGCGCACCATCTTCTTCAAGGACGACGGCAACTACAAGACCC
GCGCCGAGGTGAAGTTCGAGGGCGACACCCTGGTGAACCGCATCGAGCTGAAGGGCATCGACTTCAAGGA
GGACGGCAACATCCTGGGGCACAAGCTGGAGTACAACTACAACAGCCACAACGTCTATATCATGGCCGAC
AAGCAGAAGAACGGCATCAAGGTGAACTTCAAGATCCGCCACAACATCGAGGACGGCAGCGTGCAGCTCG
CCGACCACTACCAGCAGAACACCCCCATCGGCGACGGCCCCGTGCTGCTGCCCGACAACCACTACCTGAG
CACCCAGTCCGCCCTGAGCAAAGACCCCAACGAGAAGCGCGATCACATGGTCCTGCTGGAGTTCGTGACC
GCCGCCGGGATCACTCTCGGCATGGACGAGCTGTACAAGTCCGGACTCAGATCTCGAGCTCAAGCTTCGA
ATTCTATGGAGGATGTCACGCTCCATATCGTTGAGCGGCCGTATTCCGGATTTCCCGATGCTTCCTCAGA
GGGCCCGGAGCCCACCCAAGGGGAGGCGCGGGCCACGGAGGAGCCGTCGGGGACCGGCTCCGACGAGCTG
ATCAAGTCGGACCAGGTGAACGGTGTGCTGGTGCTGAGCCTTCTGGATAAAATCATCGGCGCCGTTGACC
AGATCCAGCTGACCCAAGCCCAGCTGGAGGAGCGACAGGCGGAGATGGAGGGCGCTGTGCAGAGCATCCA
GGGAGAGCTGAGCAAGCTGGGCAAGGCGCACGCCACCACGAGCAACACCGTGAGCAAGTTGCTGGAGAAG
GTGCGCAAGGTCAGCGTCAACGTGAAGACCGTGCGCGGCAGCCTGGAGCGCCAGGCCGGCCAGATAAAGA
AACTGGAGGTCAACGAGGCGGAGCTGCTGAGGCGCCGCAACTTCAAAGTCATGATCTACCAGGATGAAGT
CAAGCTGCCGGCCAAACTGAGCGTCAGCAAGTCGCTGAAAGAGTCGGAGGCACTGCCTGAGAAGGAGGGT
GACGAGCTGGGCGAGGGCGAGCGGCCCGAGGATGACACCGCGGCGATCGAGCTGTCGTCCGACGAGGCGG
TGGAGGTGGAGGAGGTGATCGAGGAGTCCCGCGCCGAGCGCATCAAGCGCAGCGGCCTGCGGCGCGTGGA
CGACTTCAAGAAGGCCTTCTCCAAGGAGAAGATGGAGAAGACCAAGGTGCGCACGCGTGAGAACCTGGAG
AAGACGCGCCTGAAGACCAAGGAGAACCTGGAGAAGACACGGCACACGCTGGAGAAGCGCATGAACAAGC
TGGGCACGCGCCTGGTGCCCGTGGAGCGACGAGAGAAGCTGAAGACATCCCGGGACAAGCTGCGCAAGTC
CTTCACGCCCGACCATGTGGTGTATGCGCGCTCCAAGACCGCTGTCTACAAGGTGCCGCCTTTCACCTTC
CACGTCAAGAAGATCCGCGAGGGCGAGGTGGAGGTGCTGAAGGCCACCGAGATGGTGGAGGTGGGTCCCG
AGGACGACGAGGTTGGCGCGGAGCGCGGCGAGGCCACTGACCTGCTGCGCGGGAGCAGCCCCGACGTGCA
CACGCTGCTGGAGATCACCGAGGAGTCGGACGCCGTCCTGGTGGACAAGAGCGACAGCGACTGAAGTACA
AGTAACCTGCAGGCAATTCGTCGAGGGACCTAATAACTTCGTATAGCATACATTATACGAAGTTATACAT
GTTTAAGGGTTCCGGTTCCACTAGGTACAATTCGATATCAAGCTTATCGATAATCAACCTCTGGATTACA
AAATTTGTGAAAGATTGACTGGTATTCTTAACTATGTTGCTCCTTTTACGCTATGTGGATACGCTGCTTT
AATGCCTTTGTATCATGCTATTGCTTCCCGTATGGCTTTCATTTTCTCCTCCTTGTATAAATCCTGGTTG
CTGTCTCTTTATGAGGAGTTGTGGCCCGTTGTCAGGCAACGTGGCGTGGTGTGCACTGTGTTTGCTGACG
CAACCCCCACTGGTTGGGGCATTGCCACCACCTGTCAGCTCCTTTCCGGGACTTTCGCTTTCCCCCTCCC
TATTGCCACGGCGGAACTCATCGCCGCCTGCCTTGCCCGCTGCTGGACAGGGGCTCGGCTGTTGGGCACT
GACAATTCCGTGGTGTTGTCGGGGAAATCATCGTCCTTTCCTTGGCTGCTCGCCTGTGTTGCCACCTGGA
TTCTGCGCGGGACGTCCTTCTGCTACGTCCCTTCGGCCCTCAATCCAGCGGACCTTCCTTCCCGGCCTGC
TGCCGGCTCTGCGGCCTCTTCCGCGTCTTCGCCTTCGCCCTCAGACGAGTCGGATCTCCCTTTGGGCCGC
CTCCCCGCATCGATACCGTCGACCTCGATCGAGACCTAGAAAAACATGGAGCAATCACAAGTAGCAATAC
AGCAGCTACCAATGCTGATTGTGCCTGGCTAGAAGCACAAGAGGAGGAGGAGGTGGGTTTTCCAGTCACA
CCTCAGGTACCTTTAAGACCAATGACTTACAAGGCAGCTGTAGATCTTAGCCACTTTTTAAAAGAAAAGG
GGGGACTGGAAGGGCTAATTCACTCCCAACGAAGACAAGATATCCTTGATCTGTGGATCTACCACACACA
AGGCTACTTCCCTGATTGGCAGAACTACACACCAGGGCCAGGGATCAGATATCCACTGACCTTTGGATGG
TGCTACAAGCTAGTACCAGTTGAGCAAGAGAAGGTAGAAGAAGCCAATGAAGGAGAGAACACCCGCTTGT
TACACCCTGTGAGCCTGCATGGGATGGATGACCCGGAGAGAGAAGTATTAGAGTGGAGGTTTGACAGCCG
CCTAGCATTTCATCACATGGCCCGAGAGCTGCATCCGGACTGTACTGGGTCTCTCTGGTTAGACCAGATC
TGAGCCTGGGAGCTCTCTGGCTAACTAGGGAACCCACTGCTTAAGCCTCAATAAAGCTTGCCTTGAGTGC
TTCAAGTAGTGTGTGCCCGTCTGTTGTGTGACTCTGGTAACTAGAGATCCCTCAGACCCTTTTAGTCAGT
GTGGAAAATCTCTAGCAGCATGTGAGCAAAAGGCCAGCAAAAGGCCAGGAACCGTAAAAAGGCCGCGTTG
CTGGCGTTTTTCCATAGGCTCCGCCCCCCTGACGAGCATCACAAAAATCGACGCTCAAGTCAGAGGTGGC
GAAACCCGACAGGACTATAAAGATACCAGGCGTTTCCCCCTGGAAGCTCCCTCGTGCGCTCTCCTGTTCC
GACCCTGCCGCTTACCGGATACCTGTCCGCCTTTCTCCCTTCGGGAAGCGTGGCGCTTTCTCATAGCTCA
CGCTGTAGGTATCTCAGTTCGGTGTAGGTCGTTCGCTCCAAGCTGGGCTGTGTGCACGAACCCCCCGTTC
AGCCCGACCGCTGCGCCTTATCCGGTAACTATCGTCTTGAGTCCAACCCGGTAAGACACGACTTATCGCC
ACTGGCAGCAGCCACTGGTAACAGGATTAGCAGAGCGAGGTATGTAGGCGGTGCTACAGAGTTCTTGAAG
TGGTGGCCTAACTACGGCTACACTAGAAGAACAGTATTTGGTATCTGCGCTCTGCTGAAGCCAGTTACCT
TCGGAAAAAGAGTTGGTAGCTCTTGATCCGGCAAACAAACCACCGCTGGTAGCGGTGGTTTTTTTGTTTG
CAAGCAGCAGATTACGCGCAGAAAAAAAGGATCTCAAGAAGATCCTTTGATCTTTTCTACGGGGTCTGAC
GCTCAGTGGAACGAAAACTCACGTTAAGGGATTTTGGTCATGAGATTATCAAAAAGGATCTTCACCTAGA
TCCTTTTAAATTAAAAATGAAGTTTTAAATCAATCTAAAGTATATATGAGTAAACTTGGTCTGACAGTTA
CCAATGCTTAATCAGTGAGGCACCTATCTCAGCGATCTGTCTATTTCGTTCATCCATAGTTGCCTGACTC
CCCGTCGTGTAGATAACTACGATACGGGAGGGCTTACCATCTGGCCCCAGTGCTGCAATGATACCGCGAG
ACCCACGCTCACCGGCTCCAGATTTATCAGCAATAAACCAGCCAGCCGGAAGGGCCGAGCGCAGAAGTGG
TCCTGCAACTTTATCCGCCTCCATCCAGTCTATTAATTGTTGCCGGGAAGCTAGAGTAAGTAGTTCGCCA
GTTAATAGTTTGCGCAACGTTGTTGCCATTGCTACAGGCATCGTGGTGTCACGCTCGTCGTTTGGTATGG
CTTCATTCAGCTCCGGTTCCCAACGATCAAGGCGAGTTACATGATCCCCCATGTTGTGCAAAAAAGCGGT
TAGCTCCTTCGGTCCTCCGATCGTTGTCAGAAGTAAGTTGGCCGCAGTGTTATCACTCATGGTTATGGCA
GCACTGCATAATTCTCTTACTGTCATGCCATCCGTAAGATGCTTTTCTGTGACTGGTGAGTACTCAACCA
AGTCATTCTGAGAATAGTGTATGCGGCGACCGAGTTGCTCTTGCCCGGCGTCAATACGGGATAATACCGC
GCCACATAGCAGAACTTTAAAAGTGCTCATCATTGGAAAACGTTCTTCGGGGCGAAAACTCTCAAGGATC
TTACCGCTGTTGAGATCCAGTTCGATGTAACCCACTCGTGCACCCAACTGATCTTCAGCATCTTTTACTT
TCACCAGCGTTTCTGGGTGAGCAAAAACAGGAAGGCAAAATGCCGCAAAAAAGGGAATAAGGGCGACACG
GAAATGTTGAATACTCATACTCTTCCTTTTTCAATATTATTGAAGCATTTATCAGGGTTATTGTCTCATG
AGCGGATACATATTTGAATGTATTTAGAAAAATAAACAAATAGGGGTTCCGCGCACATTTCCCCGAAAAG
TGCCACCTGACGTCGACG
